Addgene plasmid #119261: pJMP1223
Purpose: rfp "test" strain
Depositing lab: Carol Gross & Jason Peters & Oren Rosenberg. Depositing organization: University of California, San Francisco (UCSF). Publication: Enabling genetic analysis of diverse bacteria with Mobile-CRISPRi. Peters JM, Koo BM, Patino R, Heussler GE, Hearne CC, Qu J, Inclan YF, Hawkins JS, Lu CHS, Silvis MR, Harden MM, Osadnik H, Peters JE, Engel JN, Dutton RJ, Grossman AD, Gross CA, Rosenberg OS. Nat Microbiol. 2019 Jan 7. pii: 10.1038/s41564-018-0327-z. doi: 10.1038/s41564-018-0327-z. PubMed 30617347.
Backbone
  Vector backbone: R6Kgamma
  Vector type: Bacterial Expression
  Selectable markers: Chloramphenicol
Growth in bacteria
  Bacterial resistance: Ampicillin, 100 μg/mL
  Growth temperature: 37°C
  Growth strain: BW25141
  Copy number: High Copy
Gene/Insert
  Gene/Insert name: dcas9
  Mutation: D10A and H840A
  Cloning method: Gibson Cloning
Terms and licenses: Academic/Nonprofit Terms; Industry Terms: Not Available to Industry
How to cite: pJMP1223 was a gift from Carol Gross & Jason Peters & Oren Rosenberg (Addgene plasmid # 119261 ; http://n2t.net/addgene:119261 ; RRID:Addgene_119261)
