[The description below was written by a language model from this plasmid's Addgene catalogue record and the feature table of its GenBank file.]
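Description:
pJMP1223 is an 11.7 kb bacterial plasmid from the Mobile-CRISPRi system, built on an R6K gamma backbone and catalogued as an rfp "test" strain construct. The R6K gamma origin replicates only in hosts that supply the pi initiator protein, so the plasmid is maintained in a pir-type E. coli strain and behaves as a suicide vector elsewhere. An incP origin of transfer allows it to be mobilised by conjugation into recipient bacteria. Ampicillin resistance (bla) on the backbone selects for the plasmid during propagation. Chloramphenicol is listed as the second selectable marker. The feature table shows no annotated resistance CDS for it, but a CAT primer site and a class 1 integron Pc promoter lie between two FRT sites, which suggests a chloramphenicol cassette that FLP recombinase could excise.

The payload is Streptococcus pyogenes dCas9 carrying the D10A and H840A mutations, which abolish nuclease activity while retaining RNA-guided DNA binding. It is fused at its C-terminus to a 3xMyc epitope tag. Two lac operators sit just upstream of dCas9, and lacI is expressed from the lacIq promoter, indicating IPTG-inducible control, although the dCas9 promoter itself is not annotated. An mRFP1 gene is also present, with a strong ribosome binding site annotated beside it, and presumably serves as the knockdown target for measuring CRISPRi efficiency. No sgRNA cassette or mRFP1 promoter is annotated, so the record does not show whether a guide is present. Lambda t0 and rrnB T1 terminators insulate the cargo. Only the left end of Tn7 is annotated, consistent with a mini-Tn7 transposon for chromosomal integration, though the right end is not marked.
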