LOCUS       Exported 11675 bp ds-DNA circular SYN 13-MAY-2021
DEFINITION  rfp ""test"" strain.
ACCESSION   .
VERSION     .
KEYWORDS    pJMP1223
SOURCE      synthetic DNA construct
  ORGANISM  synthetic DNA construct
REFERENCE   1 (bases 1 to 11675)
  AUTHORS   Peters JM, Koo BM, Patino R, Heussler GE, Hearne CC, Qu J, Inclan
            YF, Hawkins JS, Lu CHS, Silvis MR, Harden MM, Osadnik H, Peters JE,
            Engel JN, Dutton RJ, Grossman AD, Gross CA, Rosenberg OS
  TITLE     Enabling genetic analysis of diverse bacteria with Mobile-CRISPRi.
  JOURNAL   Nat Microbiol. 2019 Jan 7. pii: 10.1038/s41564-018-0327-z. doi:
            10.1038/s41564-018-0327-z.
  PUBMED    30617347
REFERENCE   2 (bases 1 to 11675)
  AUTHORS   .
  TITLE     Direct Submission
  JOURNAL   Exported May 13, 2021 from SnapGene Server 1.1.58
            http://www.snapgene.com
FEATURES             Location/Qualifiers
     source          1..11675
                     /organism="synthetic DNA construct"
                     /mol_type="other DNA"
     oriT            8..116
                     /note="incP origin of transfer"
     rep_origin      385..773
                     /label=R6K gamma ori
                     /note="gamma replication origin from E. coli plasmid R6K;
                     requires the R6K initiator protein pi for replication"
     CDS             complement(1074..1934)
                     /codon_start=1
                     /gene="bla"
                     /product="beta-lactamase"
                     /label=AmpR
                     /note="confers resistance to ampicillin, carbenicillin, and
                     related antibiotics"
                     /translation="MSIQHFRVALIPFFAAFCLPVFAHPETLVKVKDAEDQLGARVGYI
                     ELDLNSGKILESFRPEERFPMMSTFKVLLCGAVLSRIDAGQEQLGRRIHYSQNDLVEYS
                     PVTEKHLTDGMTVRELCSAAITMSDNTAANLLLTTIGGPKELTAFLHNMGDHVTRLDRW
                     EPELNEAIPNDERDTTMPVAMATTLRKLLTGELLTLASRQQLIDWMEADKVAGPLLRSA
                     LPAGWFIADKSGAGERGSRGIIAALGPDGKPSRIVVIYTTGSQATMDERNRQIAEIGAS
                     LIKHW"
     primer_bind     1697..1716
                     /label=Amp-R
                     /note="Ampicillin resistance gene, reverse primer"
     promoter        complement(1935..2039)
                     /gene="bla"
                     /label=AmpR promoter
     primer_bind     2107..2125
                     /label=pBRforEco
                     /note="pBR322 vectors, upsteam of EcoRI site, forward
                     primer"
     primer_bind     complement(2163..2185)
                     /label=pGEX 3'
                     /note="pGEX vectors, reverse primer"
     primer_bind     2285..2304
                     /label=pRS-marker
                     /note="pRS vectors, use to sequence yeast selectable
                     marker"
     primer_bind     2718..2734
                     /label=pBluescriptKS
                     /note="For pBluescript vector"
     primer_bind     2719..2735
                     /label=KS primer
                     /note="common sequencing primer, one of multiple similar
                     variants"
     terminator      2763..2857
                     /label=lambda t0 terminator
                     /note="transcription terminator from phage lambda"
     terminator      2960..3046
                     /gene="Escherichia coli rrnB"
                     /label=rrnB T1 terminator
                     /note="transcription terminator T1 from the E. coli rrnB
                     gene"
     protein_bind    3097..3144
                     /label=FRT
                     /bound_moiety="FLP recombinase from the Saccharomyces
                     cerevisiae 2u plasmid"
                     /note="FLP-mediated recombination occurs in the 8-bp core
                     sequence TCTAGAAA (Turan and Bode, 2011)."
     primer_bind     3808..3827
                     /label=CAT-R
                     /note="Chloramphenicol resistance gene, reverse primer"
     promoter        complement(3976..4004)
                     /gene="intI1 (promoter lies within the coding sequence)"
                     /label=Pc promoter
                     /note="class 1 integron promoter"
     protein_bind    4081..4128
                     /label=FRT
                     /bound_moiety="FLP recombinase from the Saccharomyces
                     cerevisiae 2u plasmid"
                     /note="FLP-mediated recombination occurs in the 8-bp core
                     sequence TCTAGAAA (Turan and Bode, 2011)."
     CDS             complement(4266..4943)
                     /codon_start=1
                     /product="monomeric derivative of DsRed (Campbell et al.,
                     2002)"
                     /label=mRFP1
                     /translation="MASSEDVIKEFMRFKVRMEGSVNGHEFEIEGEGEGRPYEGTQTAK
                     LKVTKGGPLPFAWDILSPQFQYGSKAYVKHPADIPDYLKLSFPEGFKWERVMNFEDGGV
                     VTVTQDSSLQDGEFIYKVKLRGTNFPSDGPVMQKKTMGWEASTERMYPEDGALKGEIKM
                     RLKLKDGGHYDAEVKTTYMAKKPVQLPGAYKTDIKLDITSHNEDYTIVEQYERAEGRHS
                     TGA"
     RBS             4950..4961
                     /note="strong bacterial ribosome binding site (Elowitz and
                     Leibler, 2000)"
     CDS             complement(5410..6492)
                     /codon_start=1
                     /gene="lacI"
                     /product="lac repressor"
                     /label=lacI
                     /note="The lac repressor binds to the lac operator to
                     inhibit transcription in E. coli. This inhibition can be
                     relieved by adding lactose or
                     isopropyl-beta-D-thiogalactopyranoside (IPTG)."
                     /translation="MKPVTLYDVAEYAGVSYQTVSRVVNQASHVSAKTREKVEAAMAEL
                     NYIPNRVAQQLAGKQSLLIGVATSSLALHAPSQIVAAIKSRADQLGASVVVSMVERSGV
                     EACKAAVHNLLAQRVSGLIINYPLDDQDAIAVEAACTNVPALFLDVSDQTPINSIIFSH
                     EDGTRLGVEHLVALGHQQIALLAGPLSSVSARLRLAGWHKYLTRNQIQPIAEREGDWSA
                     MSGFQQTMQMLNEGIVPTAMLVANDQMALGAMRAITESGLRVGADISVVGYDDTEDSSC
                     YIPPLTTIKQDFRLLGQTSVDRLLQLSQGQAVKGNQLLPVSLVKRKTTLAPNTQTASPR
                     ALADSLMQLARQVSRLESGQ"
     primer_bind     6454..6473
                     /label=LacI-R
                     /note="LacI, reverse primer"
     promoter        complement(6493..6570)
                     /gene="lacI (mutant)"
                     /label=lacIq promoter
                     /note="In the lacIq allele, a single base change in the
                     promoter boosts expression of the lacI gene about 10-fold."
     protein_bind    6922..6936
                     /label=lac operator
                     /bound_moiety="lac repressor encoded by lacI"
                     /note="The lac repressor binds to the lac operator to
                     inhibit transcription in E. coli. This inhibition can be
                     relieved by adding lactose or
                     isopropyl-beta-D-thiogalactopyranoside (IPTG)."
     protein_bind    6943..6959
                     /label=lac operator
                     /bound_moiety="lac repressor encoded by lacI"
                     /note="The lac repressor binds to the lac operator to
                     inhibit transcription in E. coli. This inhibition can be
                     relieved by adding lactose or
                     isopropyl-beta-D-thiogalactopyranoside (IPTG)."
     CDS             7001..11104
                     /codon_start=1
                     /product="catalytically dead mutant of the Cas9
                     endonuclease from the Streptococcus pyogenes Type II
                     CRISPR/Cas system"
                     /label=dCas9
                     /note="RNA-guided DNA-binding protein that lacks
                     endonuclease activity due to the D10A mutation in the RuvC
                     catalytic domain and the H840A mutation in the HNH
                     catalytic domain"
                     /translation="MDKKYSIGLAIGTNSVGWAVITDEYKVPSKKFKVLGNTDRHSIKK
                     NLIGALLFDSGETAEATRLKRTARRRYTRRKNRICYLQEIFSNEMAKVDDSFFHRLEES
                     FLVEEDKKHERHPIFGNIVDEVAYHEKYPTIYHLRKKLVDSTDKADLRLIYLALAHMIK
                     FRGHFLIEGDLNPDNSDVDKLFIQLVQTYNQLFEENPINASGVDAKAILSARLSKSRRL
                     ENLIAQLPGEKKNGLFGNLIALSLGLTPNFKSNFDLAEDAKLQLSKDTYDDDLDNLLAQ
                     IGDQYADLFLAAKNLSDAILLSDILRVNTEITKAPLSASMIKRYDEHHQDLTLLKALVR
                     QQLPEKYKEIFFDQSKNGYAGYIDGGASQEEFYKFIKPILEKMDGTEELLVKLNREDLL
                     RKQRTFDNGSIPHQIHLGELHAILRRQEDFYPFLKDNREKIEKILTFRIPYYVGPLARG
                     NSRFAWMTRKSEETITPWNFEEVVDKGASAQSFIERMTNFDKNLPNEKVLPKHSLLYEY
                     FTVYNELTKVKYVTEGMRKPAFLSGEQKKAIVDLLFKTNRKVTVKQLKEDYFKKIECFD
                     SVEISGVEDRFNASLGTYHDLLKIIKDKDFLDNEENEDILEDIVLTLTLFEDREMIEER
                     LKTYAHLFDDKVMKQLKRRRYTGWGRLSRKLINGIRDKQSGKTILDFLKSDGFANRNFM
                     QLIHDDSLTFKEDIQKAQVSGQGDSLHEHIANLAGSPAIKKGILQTVKVVDELVKVMGR
                     HKPENIVIEMARENQTTQKGQKNSRERMKRIEEGIKELGSQILKEHPVENTQLQNEKLY
                     LYYLQNGRDMYVDQELDINRLSDYDVDAIVPQSFLKDDSIDNKVLTRSDKNRGKSDNVP
                     SEEVVKKMKNYWRQLLNAKLITQRKFDNLTKAERGGLSELDKAGFIKRQLVETRQITKH
                     VAQILDSRMNTKYDENDKLIREVKVITLKSKLVSDFRKDFQFYKVREINNYHHAHDAYL
                     NAVVGTALIKKYPKLESEFVYGDYKVYDVRKMIAKSEQEIGKATAKYFFYSNIMNFFKT
                     EITLANGEIRKRPLIETNGETGEIVWDKGRDFATVRKVLSMPQVNIVKKTEVQTGGFSK
                     ESILPKRNSDKLIARKKDWDPKKYGGFDSPTVAYSVLVVAKVEKGKSKKLKSVKELLGI
                     TIMERSSFEKNPIDFLEAKGYKEVKKDLIIKLPKYSLFELENGRKRMLASAGELQKGNE
                     LALPSKYVNFLYLASHYEKLKGSPEDNEQKQLFVEQHKHYLDEIIEQISEFSKRVILAD
                     ANLDKVLSAYNKHRDKPIREQAENIIHLFTLTNLGAPAAFKYFDTTIDRKRYTSTKEVL
                     DATLIHQSITGLYETRIDLSQLGGD"
     CDS             11114..11203
                     /codon_start=1
                     /product="3 tandem Myc epitope tags"
                     /label=3xMyc
                     /translation="EQKLISEEDLEQKLISEEDLEQKLISEEDL"
     mobile_element  11359..11524
                     /mobile_element_type="transposon:Tn7"
                     /note="mini-Tn7 element (left end of the Tn7 transposon)"
ORIGIN
        1 agcttatcgg ccagcctcgc agagcaggat tcccgttgag caccgccagg tgcgaataag
       61 ggacagtgaa gaaggaacac ccgctcgcgg gtgggcctac ttcacctatc ctgcccggct
      121 gacgccgttg gatacaccaa ggaaagtcta cacgaaccct ttggcaaaat cctgtatatc
      181 gtgcgaaaaa ggatggatat accgaaaaaa tcgctataat gaccccgaag cagggttatg
      241 cagcggaaag tataccttaa ggaatcccct gataacgcag gaaagaacat gtgagcaaaa
      301 ggccagcaaa aggccaggaa ccgtaaaaag gccgcactcc ctgcctctgt catcacgata
      361 ctgtgatgcc atggctaatt cccatgtcag ccgttaagtg ttcctgtgtc actcaaaatt
      421 gctttgagag gctctaaggg cttctcagtg cgttacatcc ctggcttgtt gtccacaacc
      481 gttaaacctt aaaagcttta aaagccttat atattctttt ttttcttata aaacttaaaa
      541 ccttagaggc tatttaagtt gctgatttat attaatttta ttgttcaaac atgagagctt
      601 agtacgtgaa acatgagagc ttagtacgtt agccatgaga gcttagtacg ttagccatga
      661 gggtttagtt cgttaaacat gagagcttag tacgttaaac atgagagctt agtacgtgaa
      721 acatgagagc ttagtacgta ctatcaacag gttgaactgc tgatcttcag atcctctacg
      781 ccggacgcat cgtggccgga tcttgcggcc gcaaaaatta aaaatgaagt tttaaatcaa
      841 tctaaagtat atatgagtaa acttggtctg acagttacca atgcttaatc agtgaggcac
      901 caataactgc ctttgatctt ttctacgggg tctgacgctc agtggaacga aaactcacgt
      961 taagggattt tggtcatgag attatcaaaa aggatcttca cctagatcct tttaaattaa
     1021 aaatgaagtt ttaaatcaat ctaaagtata tatgagtaaa cttggtctga cagttaccaa
     1081 tgcttaatca gtgaggcacc tatctcagcg atctgtctat ttcgttcatc catagttgcc
     1141 tgactccccg tcgtgtagat aactacgata cgggagggct taccatctgg ccccagtgct
     1201 gcaatgatac cgcgggaccc acgctcaccg gctccagatt tatcagcaat aaaccagcca
     1261 gccggaaggg ccgagcgcag aagtggtcct gcaactttat ccgcctccat ccagtctatt
     1321 aattgttgcc gggaagctag agtaagtagt tcgccagtta atagtttgcg caacgttgtt
     1381 gccattgcta caggcatcgt ggtgtcacgc tcgtcgtttg gtatggcttc attcagctcc
     1441 ggttcccaac gatcaaggcg agttacatga tcccccatgt tgtgcaaaaa agcggttagc
     1501 tccttcggtc ctccgatcgt tgtcagaagt aagttggccg cagtgttatc actcatggtt
     1561 atggcagcac tgcataattc tcttactgtc atgccatccg taagatgctt ttctgtgact
     1621 ggtgagtact caaccaagtc attctgagaa tagtgtatgc ggcgaccgag ttgctcttgc
     1681 ccggcgtcaa tacgggataa taccgcgcca catagcagaa ctttaaaagt gctcatcatt
     1741 ggaaaacgtt cttcggggcg aaaactctca aggatcttac cgctgttgag atccagttcg
     1801 atgtaaccca ctcgtgcacc caactgatct tcagcatctt ttactttcac cagcgtttct
     1861 gggtgagcaa aaacaggaag gcaaaatgcc gcaaaaaagg gaataagggc gacacggaaa
     1921 tgttgaatac tcatactctt cctttttcaa tattattgaa gcatttatca gggttattgt
     1981 ctcatgagcg gatacatatt tgaatgtatt tagaaaaata aacaaatagg ggttccgcgc
     2041 acatttcccc gaaaagtgcc acctgacgtc taagaaacca ttattatcat gacattaacc
     2101 tataaaaata ggcgtatcac gaggcccttt cgtctcgcgc gtttcggtga cgacggtgaa
     2161 aacctctgac acatgcagct cccggagacg gtcacagctt gtctgtaagc ggatgccggg
     2221 agcagacaag cccgtcaggg cgcgtcagcg ggtgttggcg ggtgtcgggg ctggcttaac
     2281 tatgcggcat cagagcagat tgtactgaga gtgcaccata tgcggtgtga aataccgcac
     2341 agatgcgtaa ggagaaaata ccgcatcagg cgccattcgc cattcaggct gcgcaactgt
     2401 tgggaagggc gatcggtgcg ggcctcttcg ctattacgcc agctagagga ccagccgcgt
     2461 aacctggcaa aatcggttac ggttgagtaa taaatggatg ccctgcgtaa gcaggtgtgg
     2521 gcggacaata aagtcttaaa ctgaacaaaa tagatctaaa ctatgacaat aaagtcttaa
     2581 actagacaga atagttgtaa actgaaatca gtccagttat gctgtgaaaa agcatactgg
     2641 acttttgtta tggctaaagc aaactcttca ttttctgaag tgcaaattgc ccgtcgtatt
     2701 aaagaggggc gtggggttcg aggtcgacgg tatcgataag ctagcttaat tagctgagct
     2761 tggactcctg ttgatagatc cagtaatgac ctcagaactc catctggatt tgttcagaac
     2821 gctcggttgc cgccgggcgt tttttattgg tgagaatcca agctagactg cgatgagtgg
     2881 cagggcgggg cgtaattttt ttaaggcagt tattggtgcc cttaaacgcc tggggtaatg
     2941 actctctagc ttgaggcatc aaataaaacg aaaggctcag tcgaaagact gggcctttcg
     3001 ttttatctgt tgtttgtcgg tgaacgctct cctgagtagg acaaatccgc cgctaggagc
     3061 ttgcggcccg gacgatgagc tcgaattggg gatcttgaag tacctattcc gaagttccta
     3121 ttctctagaa agtataggaa cttcagagcg cttttgaagc tgatgctcga gttccagtcg
     3181 ggaaacctgt cgtgccagct gcattaatga atcggccaac gcgcggggag aggcggtttg
     3241 cgtattgggc gcatgcataa aaactgttgt aattcattaa gcattctgcc gacatggaag
     3301 ccatcacaaa cggcatgatg aacctgaatc gccagcggca tcagcacctt gtcgccttgc
     3361 gtataatatt tgcccatggt gaaaacgggg gcgaagaagt tgtccatatt ggccacgttt
     3421 aaatcaaaac tggtgaaact cacccaggga ttggctgaga cgaaaaacat attctcaata
     3481 aaccctttag ggaaataggc caggttttca ccgtaacacg ccacatcttg cgaatatatg
     3541 tgtagaaact gccggaaatc gtcgtggtat tcactccaga gcgatgaaaa cgtttcagtt
     3601 tgctcatgga aaacggtgta acaagggtga acactatccc atatcaccag ctcaccgtct
     3661 ttcattgcca tacggaactc cggatgagca ttcatcaggc gggcaagaat gtgaataaag
     3721 gccggataaa acttgtgctt atttttcttt acggtcttta aaaaggccgt aatatccagc
     3781 tgaacggtct ggttataggt acattgagca actgactgaa atgcctcaaa atgttcttta
     3841 cgatgccatt gggatatatc aacggtggta tatccagtga tttttttctc cattttagct
     3901 tccttagctc ctgaaaatct cgataactca aaaaatacgc ccggtagtga tgagcgcata
     3961 cgctacttgc attacagttt acgaaccgaa caggcttatg tcaactgggt tcgtgccttc
     4021 atccgtttcc acggctcgag agttcaacag acagccttcg ttcttatggc cgttcaggag
     4081 gaagttccta ttccgaagtt cctattctct agaaagtata ggaacttctt gagaagagaa
     4141 aagaaaaccg ccgatcctgt ccaccgcatt actgcaaggt agtggacaag accggcggtc
     4201 ttaagttttt tggctgaaac gaatgacgaa aaggctgtct gagcaaatcc aggaggtcgt
     4261 ttttattaag caccggtgga gtgacgacct tcagcacgtt cgtactgttc aacgatggtg
     4321 tagtcttcgt tgtgggaggt gatgtccagt ttgatgtcgg ttttgtaagc acccggcagc
     4381 tgaaccggtt ttttagccat gtaggtggtt ttaacttcag cgtcgtagtg accaccgtct
     4441 ttcagtttca gacgcatttt gatttcacct ttcagagcac cgtcttccgg gtacatacgt
     4501 tcggtggaag cttcccaacc catggttttt ttctgcataa ccggaccgtc ggacgggaag
     4561 ttggtaccac gcagtttaac tttgtagatg aactcaccgt cttgcaggga ggagtcctgg
     4621 gtaacggtaa caacaccacc gtcttcgaag ttcataacac gttcccattt gaaaccttcc
     4681 gggaaggaca gtttcaggta gtccgggatg tcagccgggt gtttaacgta agctttggaa
     4741 ccgtactgga actgcgggga caggatgtcc caagcgaacg gcagcggacc acctttggta
     4801 actttcagtt tagcggtctg ggtaccttcg tacggacgac cttcaccttc accttcgatt
     4861 tcgaactcgt gaccgttaac ggaaccttcc atacgaactt tgaaacgcat gaactctttg
     4921 ataacgtctt cgctactcgc catggtacct ttctcctctt taattaattc agatctatta
     4981 tacctaggac tgagctagct gtcaaattca ccaccctgaa ttgactctca aaccgtatta
     5041 gcccggtatt ttggaaatag cggaagcact gacttttgtt atcaataaaa aaggcccccc
     5101 gttagggagg ccttattgtt cgtctactcg gaagagcgag agacaacaga acggtcagcc
     5161 acatgaattc tttcagctca gtcgataggt agtaggcaag agtagtcgca cctttggtcg
     5221 aaaaaaaaag cccgcactgt caggtgcggg cttttttctg tgtttcccca aaagtaaaaa
     5281 cccgccgaag cgggttttta cgtaaaacag gtgaaactga ccagacgaga aggctttgga
     5341 ggtgataatg gggctcaagg accctggggt gcctaatgag tgagctaact tacattaatt
     5401 gcgttgcgct cactgcccgc tttccagtcg ggaaacctgt cgtgccagct gcattaatga
     5461 atcggccaac gcgcggggag aggcggtttg cgtattgggc gccagggtgg tttttctttt
     5521 caccagtgag acgggcaaca gctgattgcc cttcaccgcc tggccctgag agagttgcag
     5581 caagcggtcc acgctggttt gccccagcag gcgaaaatcc tgtttgatgg tggttaacgg
     5641 cgggatataa catgagctgt cttcggtatc gtcgtatccc actaccgaga tatccgcacc
     5701 aacgcgcagc ccggactcgg taatggcgcg cattgcgccc agcgccatct gatcgttggc
     5761 aaccagcatc gcagtgggaa cgatgccctc attcagcatt tgcatggttt gttgaaaacc
     5821 ggacatggca ctccagtcgc cttcccgttc cgctatcggc tgaatttgat tgcgagtgag
     5881 atatttatgc cagccagcca gacgcagacg cgccgagaca gaacttaatg ggcccgctaa
     5941 cagcgcgatt tgctggtgac ccaatgcgac cagatgctcc acgcccagtc gcgtaccgtc
     6001 ttcatgggag aaaataatac tgttgatggg tgtctggtca gagacatcaa gaaataacgc
     6061 cggaacatta gtgcaggcag cttccacagc aatggcatcc tggtcatcca gcggatagtt
     6121 aatgatcagc ccactgacgc gttgcgcgag aagattgtgc accgccgctt tacaggcttc
     6181 gacgccgctt cgttctacca tcgacaccac cacgctggca cccagttgat cggcgcgaga
     6241 tttaatcgcc gcgacaattt gcgacggcgc gtgcagggcc agactggagg tggcaacgcc
     6301 aatcagcaac gactgtttgc ccgccagttg ttgtgccacg cggttgggaa tgtaattcag
     6361 ctccgccatc gccgcttcca ctttttcccg cgttttcgca gaaacgtggc tggcctggtt
     6421 caccacgcgg gaaacggtct gataagagac accggcatac tctgcgacat cgtataacgt
     6481 tactggtttc acattcacca ccctgaattg actctcttcc gggcgctatc atgccatacc
     6541 gcgaaaggtt ttgcaccatt cgatggtgtc aacgtaaatg catgccgctt gggaggcaga
     6601 taggtaggca tggcccccat tttcaataca agcaacgcat gagaaagccc ccggaagatc
     6661 accttccggg ggctttttta ttgcgctccg gcaattaaaa aagcggctaa ccacgccgct
     6721 ttttttacgt ctgcaggcga attgatctgg tttgacagct tatcaccaag ccagttacct
     6781 cggttcaaag agttggtagc tcagagaacc ttcgaaaaac cgccctgcaa ggcggttttt
     6841 tcgttttcag agcaagagat tacgcgcaga ccaaaacgat ctcaagaaga tcatcttatt
     6901 aatcagataa aatattataa atgtgagcgg ataacattga cattgtgagc ggataacaag
     6961 atactgagca catcagcagg tttcacacag gaaaactagt atggacaaga agtacagcat
     7021 cggcctggcc atcggcacca actctgtggg ctgggccgtg atcaccgacg agtacaaggt
     7081 gcccagcaag aaattcaagg tgctgggcaa caccgaccgg cacagcatca agaagaacct
     7141 gatcggcgcc ctgctgttcg acagcggaga aacagccgag gccacccggc tgaagagaac
     7201 cgccagaaga agatacacca gacggaagaa ccggatctgc tatctgcaag agatcttcag
     7261 caacgagatg gccaaggtgg acgacagctt cttccacaga ctggaagagt ccttcctggt
     7321 ggaagaggat aagaagcacg agcggcaccc catcttcggc aacatcgtgg acgaggtggc
     7381 ctaccacgag aagtacccca ccatctacca cctgagaaag aaactggtgg acagcaccga
     7441 caaggccgac ctgcggctga tctatctggc cctggcccac atgatcaagt tccggggcca
     7501 cttcctgatc gagggcgacc tgaaccccga caacagcgac gtggacaagc tgttcatcca
     7561 gctggtgcag acctacaacc agctgttcga ggaaaacccc atcaacgcca gcggcgtgga
     7621 cgccaaggcc atcctgtctg ccagactgag caagagcaga cggctggaaa atctgatcgc
     7681 ccagctgccc ggcgagaaga agaatggcct gttcggcaac ctgattgccc tgagcctggg
     7741 cctgaccccc aacttcaaga gcaacttcga cctggccgag gatgccaaac tgcagctgag
     7801 caaggacacc tacgacgacg acctggacaa cctgctggcc cagatcggcg accagtacgc
     7861 cgacctgttt ctggccgcca agaacctgtc cgacgccatc ctgctgagcg acatcctgag
     7921 agtgaacacc gagatcacca aggcccccct gagcgcctct atgatcaaga gatacgacga
     7981 gcaccaccag gacctgaccc tgctgaaagc tctcgtgcgg cagcagctgc ctgagaagta
     8041 caaagagatt ttcttcgacc agagcaagaa cggctacgcc ggctacatcg atggcggagc
     8101 cagccaggaa gagttctaca agttcatcaa gcccatcctg gaaaagatgg acggcaccga
     8161 ggaactgctc gtgaagctga acagagagga cctgctgcgg aagcagcgga ccttcgacaa
     8221 cggcagcatc ccccaccaga tccacctggg agagctgcac gccattctgc ggcggcagga
     8281 agatttttac ccattcctga aggacaaccg ggaaaagatc gagaagatcc tgaccttccg
     8341 catcccctac tacgtgggcc ctctggccag gggaaacagc agattcgcct ggatgaccag
     8401 aaagagcgag gaaaccatca ccccctggaa cttcgaggaa gtggtggaca agggcgccag
     8461 cgcccagagc ttcatcgagc ggatgaccaa cttcgataag aacctgccca acgagaaggt
     8521 gctgcccaag cacagcctgc tgtacgagta cttcaccgtg tacaacgagc tgaccaaagt
     8581 gaaatacgtg accgagggaa tgagaaagcc cgccttcctg agcggcgagc agaaaaaagc
     8641 catcgtggac ctgctgttca agaccaaccg gaaagtgacc gtgaagcagc tgaaagagga
     8701 ctacttcaag aaaatcgagt gcttcgactc cgtggaaatc tccggcgtgg aagatcggtt
     8761 caacgcctcc ctgggcacat accacgatct gctgaaaatt atcaaggaca aggacttcct
     8821 ggacaatgag gaaaacgagg acattctgga agatatcgtg ctgaccctga cactgtttga
     8881 ggacagagag atgatcgagg aacggctgaa aacctatgcc cacctgttcg acgacaaagt
     8941 gatgaagcag ctgaagcggc ggagatacac cggctggggc aggctgagcc ggaagctgat
     9001 caacggcatc cgggacaagc agtccggcaa gacaatcctg gatttcctga agtccgacgg
     9061 cttcgccaac agaaacttca tgcagctgat ccacgacgac agcctgacct ttaaagagga
     9121 catccagaaa gcccaggtgt ccggccaggg cgatagcctg cacgagcaca ttgccaatct
     9181 ggccggcagc cccgccatta agaagggcat cctgcagaca gtgaaggtgg tggacgagct
     9241 cgtgaaagtg atgggccggc acaagcccga gaacatcgtg atcgaaatgg ccagagagaa
     9301 ccagaccacc cagaagggac agaagaacag ccgcgagaga atgaagcgga tcgaagaggg
     9361 catcaaagag ctgggcagcc agatcctgaa agaacacccc gtggaaaaca cccagctgca
     9421 gaacgagaag ctgtacctgt actacctgca gaatgggcgg gatatgtacg tggaccagga
     9481 actggacatc aaccggctgt ccgactacga tgtggacgct atcgtgcctc agagctttct
     9541 gaaggacgac tccatcgata acaaagtgct gactcggagc gacaagaacc ggggcaagag
     9601 cgacaacgtg ccctccgaag aggtcgtgaa gaagatgaag aactactggc gccagctgct
     9661 gaatgccaag ctgattaccc agaggaagtt cgacaatctg accaaggccg agagaggcgg
     9721 cctgagcgaa ctggataagg ccggcttcat caagagacag ctggtggaaa cccggcagat
     9781 cacaaagcac gtggcacaga tcctggactc ccggatgaac actaagtacg acgagaacga
     9841 caaactgatc cgggaagtga aagtgatcac cctgaagtcc aagctggtgt ccgatttccg
     9901 gaaggatttc cagttttaca aagtgcgcga gatcaacaac taccaccacg cccacgacgc
     9961 ctacctgaac gccgtcgtgg gaaccgccct gatcaaaaag taccctaagc tggaaagcga
    10021 gttcgtgtac ggcgactaca aggtgtacga cgtgcggaag atgatcgcca agagcgagca
    10081 ggaaatcggc aaggctaccg ccaagtactt cttctacagc aacatcatga actttttcaa
    10141 gaccgagatt accctggcca acggcgagat ccggaagcgg cctctgatcg agacaaacgg
    10201 cgaaacaggc gagatcgtgt gggataaggg ccgggacttt gccaccgtgc ggaaagtgct
    10261 gtctatgccc caagtgaata tcgtgaaaaa gaccgaggtg cagacaggcg gcttcagcaa
    10321 agagtctatc ctgcccaaga ggaacagcga caagctgatc gccagaaaga aggactggga
    10381 ccctaagaag tacggcggct tcgacagccc caccgtggcc tattctgtgc tggtggtggc
    10441 caaagtggaa aagggcaagt ccaagaaact gaagagtgtg aaagagctgc tggggatcac
    10501 catcatggaa agaagcagct tcgagaagaa tcccatcgac tttctggaag ccaagggcta
    10561 caaagaagtg aaaaaggacc tgatcatcaa gctgcctaag tactccctgt tcgagctgga
    10621 aaacggccgg aagagaatgc tggcctctgc cggcgaactg cagaagggaa acgaactggc
    10681 cctgccctcc aaatatgtga acttcctgta cctggccagc cactatgaga agctgaaggg
    10741 ctcccccgag gataatgagc agaaacagct gtttgtggaa cagcacaaac actacctgga
    10801 cgagatcatc gagcagatca gcgagttctc caagagagtg atcctggccg acgctaatct
    10861 ggacaaggtg ctgagcgcct acaacaagca cagagacaag cctatcagag agcaggccga
    10921 gaatatcatc cacctgttta ccctgaccaa tctgggagcc cctgccgcct tcaagtactt
    10981 tgacaccacc atcgaccgga agaggtacac cagcaccaaa gaggtgctgg acgccaccct
    11041 gatccaccag agcatcaccg gcctgtacga gacacggatc gacctgtctc agctgggagg
    11101 cgacgcggcc gcggagcaga aactcatctc tgaagaagat ctggaacaaa agttgatttc
    11161 agaagaagat ctggaacaga agctcatctc tgaggaagat ctgtaataag gcgcgcctcc
    11221 ttaatgggac ttgcagcctc ggtaccaaat tccagaaaag acacccgaaa gggtgttttt
    11281 tcgttttggt cccacagaat gagcatcatg gctctagtcg acatcggaga agagtacggc
    11341 tcttttaacc gcctcaagaa ccagataagt gaaatctagt tccaaactat tttgtcattt
    11401 ttaattttcg tattagctta cgacgctaca cccagttccc atctattttg tcactcttcc
    11461 ctaaataatc cttaaaaact ccatttccac ccctcccagt tcccaactat tttgtccgcc
    11521 cacagcgggg catttttctt cctgttatgt ttgggcgctg cattaatgaa tcggccaacg
    11581 cgcggggaga ggcggtttgc gtattgggcg ctcttccgct tcctcgctca ctgacccgct
    11641 gcgctcggtc gttcggctgc ggcgagcggt atcag
//
